Addgene plasmid #42325: pRK5-FLAG-RagC-D181N
Depositing lab: David Sabatini. Depositing organization: Whitehead Institute for Biomedical Research. Publication: Ragulator Is a GEF for the Rag GTPases that Signal Amino Acid Levels to mTORC1. Bar-Peled L, Schweitzer LD, Zoncu R, Sabatini DM. Cell. 2012 Sep 14;150(6):1196-208. doi: 10.1016/j.cell.2012.07.032. PubMed 22980980.
Backbone
  Vector backbone: pRK5
  Backbone manufacturer: BD PharMingen
  Backbone size w/o insert (bp): 4661
  Vector type: Mammalian Expression
Growth in bacteria
  Bacterial resistance: Ampicillin, 100 μg/mL
  Growth temperature: 37°C
  Growth strain: DH5alpha
  Copy number: Unknown
Gene/Insert
  Gene/Insert name: RagC D181N (alt names: RagC; Ras-related GTP binding C; GTR2)
  Species: H. sapiens (human)
  Mutation: D181N
  GenBank ID: NM_022157.3 NP_071440.1
  Entrez Gene: RRAGC (a.k.a. GTR2, RAGC, TIB929)
  Promoter: CMV, SP6
  Tag / fusion protein: Flag (N terminal on insert)
  Cloning method: Restriction Enzyme; 5′ cloning site EcoRI (not destroyed); 3′ cloning site HindIII (destroyed during cloning)
  Sequencing primers: 5′ Sp6; 3′ SV40pA-R
Terms and licenses: Academic/Nonprofit Terms; Industry Terms: Not Available to Industry
How to cite: pRK5-FLAG-RagC-D181N was a gift from David Sabatini (Addgene plasmid # 42325 ; http://n2t.net/addgene:42325 ; RRID:Addgene_42325)
