[The description below was written by a language model from this plasmid's Addgene catalogue record.]
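Description:
pRK5-FLAG-RagC-D181N is a mammalian expression plasmid built on the pRK5 backbone (about 4.7 kb without insert). It is propagated in E. coli under ampicillin selection. The record does not list the origin of replication or copy number, and no mammalian selection marker is recorded, which fits use by transient transfection.

The insert is the human RRAGC coding sequence (RagC, Ras-related GTP binding C, also called GTR2) carrying a D181N point mutation and fused to an N-terminal FLAG epitope. It was cloned by restriction digestion between an EcoRI site, which is retained, and a HindIII site, which was destroyed during cloning. Expression in mammalian cells is driven by the CMV promoter. An SP6 promoter is also listed upstream of the insert; it can support in vitro transcription and serves as the 5′ sequencing primer site. The 3′ sequencing primer anneals in an SV40 polyadenylation region, which implies that transcripts are terminated by an SV40 polyA signal.

The FLAG tag allows detection and immunoprecipitation of the mutant protein with anti-FLAG reagents. RagC is one of the Rag GTPases, which relay amino acid availability to mTORC1. The associated publication concerns Ragulator acting as a guanine nucleotide exchange factor for these GTPases. The record does not state the functional consequence of D181N. The equivalent substitution in the nucleotide-binding motif of other small GTPases typically shifts base specificity from guanine toward xanthine nucleotides, so the construct was probably used to control or distinguish RagC nucleotide loading in binding and exchange assays.
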