>Addgene plasmid #42325 | pRK5-FLAG-RagC-D181N | addgene partial sequence | sequence record 58010 | Sp6 5'-ATTTAGGTGACACTATAG-3'
CTTTCTCTCCACAGGTGTCCACTCCCAGGTCCAACTGCACCTCGGTTCTATCGATTGAATTCACCATGGA
AATGGACTACAAGGATGACGATGACAAGGGTGGTGGTGGTGGTGCGTCGACGATGTCCCTGCAGTACGGG
GCGGAGGAGACGCCCCTCGCCGGCAGTTACGGCGCGGCCGATTCGTTTCCAAAGGACTTCGGCTACGGCG
TGGAGGAGGAGGAAGAGGAGGCGGCGGCGGCGGGCGGAGGGGTTGGGGCAGGGGCAGGCGGTGGCTGTGG
TCCGGGGGGCGCTGACAGCTCCAAGCCGAGGATTCTGCTCATGGGACTCCGGCGCAGCGGCAAGTCCTCC
ATCCAGAAGGTGGTGTTTCATAAGATGTCACCCAACGAGACCCTCTTTTTGGAAAGTACCAACAAGATTT
ATAAGGATGACATTTCCAATAGCTCCTTTGTGAATTTCCAGATATGGGATTTTCCTGGGCAAATGGACTT
TTTTGACCCAACCTTTGACTATGAGATGATCTTCAGGGGAACAGGAGCATTGATATACGTCATTGACGCA
CAGGATGACTACATGGAGGCTTTAACAAGACTTCACATTACTGTTTCTAAAGCCTACAAAGTTAACCCAG
ACATGAATTTTGAGGTTTTTATTCACAAAGTTAATGGTCTGTCTGATGATCACAAAATAGAAACACAGAG
GGACATTCATCAAAGGGCCAATGATGACCTTGCAGATGCTGGGCTAGAAAAACTCCATCTTAGCTTTTAT
CTGACTAGTATCTATGACCATTCAATATTTGAAGCCTTTAGTAAGGTGGTGCAGAAACTCATTCCACAAC
TGCCGACCTTGGAAAACCTATTAAATATCTTTATATCAAATTCAGGTATTGAAAAAGCTTTTCTCTTTGA
TGTTGTCAGCAAAATCTACATTGCAACAGACAGTTCCCCTGTGGATATGCAATCTTATGAACTTTGCTGT
GACATGATC
